Addgene plasmid #225517: plenti-UBC-HA-TMEM230(R78L)
Purpose: Lentiviral TMEM230(R78L) expression vector
Depositing lab: Wade Harper. Depositing organization: Harvard Medical School. Publication: EndoMAP.v1 charts the structural landscape of human early endosome complexes. Gonzalez-Lozano MA, Schmid EW, Miguel Whelan E, Jiang Y, Paulo JA, Walter JC, Harper JW. Nature. 2025 Jul;643(8070):252-261. doi: 10.1038/s41586-025-09059-y. Epub 2025 May 28. PubMed 40437099.
Backbone
  Vector backbone: plenti-UBC-gate-3xHA-pGK-PUR (Addgene #107396)
  Vector type: Lentiviral
  Selectable markers: Hygromycin
Growth in bacteria
  Bacterial resistance: Kanamycin, 50 μg/mL
  Growth temperature: 37°C
  Growth strain: NEB Stable
  Copy number: High Copy
Gene/Insert
  Gene/Insert name: TMEM230
  Species: H. sapiens (human)
  Mutation: R78L
  Entrez Gene: TMEM230 (a.k.a. C20orf30, HSPC274, dJ1116H23.2.1)
  Tag / fusion protein: 3xHA (N terminal on insert)
  Cloning method: Gateway Cloning
  Sequencing primers: 5′ n/a
Resource information
  A portion of this plasmid was derived from a plasmid made by: William Kaelin, backbone used is Addgene #107396.
Terms and licenses: Academic/Nonprofit Terms; Industry Terms: Not Available to Industry
Depositor comments: Please visit https://doi.org/10.1101/2025.02.07.636106 for bioRxiv preprint.
How to cite: plenti-UBC-HA-TMEM230(R78L) was a gift from Wade Harper (Addgene plasmid # 225517 ; http://n2t.net/addgene:225517 ; RRID:Addgene_225517)
