[The description below was written by a language model from this plasmid's Addgene catalogue record and pLannotate feature annotations shown in this document.]
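Description:
plenti-UBC-HA-TMEM230(R78L) is a lentiviral expression vector carrying human TMEM230 with an R78L substitution. The insert was placed by Gateway recombination into a plenti-UBC-gate-3xHA destination backbone. It is propagated in E. coli as a high-copy plasmid from a ColE1/pUC-type origin and selected with kanamycin through a Tn5 NeoR/KanR gene, which sits behind both a bacterial (bla) promoter and an SV40 promoter. An f1 origin and an SV40 origin are also present in the backbone.

The viral portion has a third-generation, self-inactivating layout. A CMV enhancer/promoter drives a truncated HIV-1 5' LTR, followed by the Ψ packaging signal, a gag fragment, the RRE for Rev-dependent export, and the cPPT/CTS. The genome ends in a WPRE and a ΔU3 3' LTR with a downstream SV40 polyadenylation signal.

Between these elements, the human ubiquitin C promoter drives the TMEM230 coding sequence, which is flanked by attB1 and attB2 sites. An HA epitope lies upstream, so the tag is N-terminal. The catalogue lists it as 3xHA, whereas the annotation detects only a 3xHA fragment. A separate mouse PGK promoter expresses a hygromycin resistance gene for selecting transduced mammalian cells. This matches the catalogue's hygromycin marker even though the parental backbone name refers to puromycin. A single loxP site follows the marker, and a short EMCV IRES fragment lies between the insert and the PGK promoter; the record does not explain the role of either.

The stated purpose is lentiviral expression of the R78L variant, and the associated work concerns human early endosome protein complexes. The record does not describe the functional significance of the mutation.
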