Features (pLannotate 1.2.2; 34 found; start..end, strand, type, name):
      1..589     +  rep_origin     ori: high-copy-number ColE1/pMB1/pBR322/pUC origin of replication
    764..1067    +  enhancer       CMV enhancer: human cytomegalovirus immediate early enhancer
   1068..1267    +  promoter       CMV promoter: human cytomegalovirus (CMV) immediate early promoter
   1285..1465    +  LTR            5' LTR (truncated): truncated 5' long terminal repeat (LTR) from HIV-1
   1512..1637    +  misc_feature   HIV-1 Ψ: packaging signal of human immunodeficiency virus type 1
   1621..1959    +  CDS            HIV-1 gag (fragment): gag protein from human immunodeficiency virus 1; gag
   2134..2367    +  misc_feature   RRE: The Rev response element (RRE) of HIV-1 allows for Rev-dependent mRNA export from the nucleus to the cytoplasm.
   2744..2844    +  CDS            Rev (fragment): human immunodeficiency virus 1 (HIV-1) Rev protein; rev; enhances nuclear export of unspliced and incompletely spliced viral mRNAs
   2894..3011    +  misc_feature   cPPT/CTS: central polypurine tract and central termination sequence of HIV-1
   3077..3094    +  ncRNA          5' miR-30a (fragment): sequence upstream of the 71-nt precursor of the human miR-30a microRNA (Zeng et al., 2002) miRNA
   3103..4314    +  promoter       UbC promoter: human ubiquitin C promoter
   4369..4395    +  CDS            3xHA (fragment): three tandem HA epitope tags
   4417..4441    +  protein_bind   attB1: mutant version of attB; recombination site for the Gateway® BP reaction BP Clonase™
   4444..4803    +  CDS            TMEM230: TM230_HUMAN - Also known as C20orf30. Experimental evidence at protein level: Swiss-Prot protein existence level 1. Involved in trafficking and recycling of synaptic vesicles. From Homo sapiens (Human).
   4809..4833    -  protein_bind   attB2: mutant version of attB; recombination site for the Gateway® BP reaction BP Clonase™
   4851..4957    +  misc_feature   IRES (fragment): internal ribosome entry site (IRES) of the encephalomyocarditis virus (EMCV)
   4977..5476    +  promoter       PGK promoter: mouse phosphoglycerate kinase 1 promoter
   5494..6519    +  CDS            HygR: aminoglycoside phosphotransferase from E. coli; aph(4)-Ia; confers resistance to hygromycin
   6550..6583    +  protein_bind   loxP: Cre-mediated recombination occurs in the 8-bp core sequence (GCATACAT). Cre recombinase
   6616..6639    +  misc_feature   MCS (fragment): pBluescript multiple cloning site
   6639..7227    +  misc_feature   WPRE: woodchuck hepatitis virus posttranscriptional regulatory element
   7228..7247    +  misc_feature   MCS (fragment): pBluescript multiple cloning site
   7249..7434    +  CDS            nef (fragment): NEF_HV1Z2 - Experimental evidence at protein level: Swiss-Prot protein existence level 1. Extracellular Nef protein targets CD4(+) T-lymphocytes for apoptosis by interacting with CXCR4 surface receptors. From Human immunodeficiency virus type 1 group M subtype D (isolate Z2/CDC-Z34) (HIV-1).
   7436..7669    +  LTR            3' LTR (ΔU3): self-inactivating 3' long terminal repeat (LTR) from HIV-1
   7741..7862    +  polyA_signal   SV40 poly(A) signal: SV40 polyadenylation signal
   7902..8037    +  rep_origin     SV40 ori: SV40 origin of replication
   8058..8076    -  promoter       T7 promoter: promoter for bacteriophage T7 RNA polymerase
   8099..8457    -  rep_origin     f1 ori (sequence partly withheld): f1 bacteriophage origin of replication; arrow indicates direction of (+) strand synthesis
   8484..8588    +  promoter       AmpR promoter: bla
   8590..8947    +  promoter       SV40 promoter: SV40 enhancer and early promoter
   8982..9776    +  CDS            NeoR/KanR: aminoglycoside phosphotransferase from Tn5; aph(3')-II (or nptII); confers resistance to neomycin, kanamycin, and G418 (Geneticin®)
   9797..9949    +  CDS            ble (fragment): BLE_KLEPN - Experimental evidence at protein level: Swiss-Prot protein existence level 1. Binding protein with a strong affinity to the bleomycin family of antibiotics. Binds to CL990; an antimitotic-antibiotic compound. From Klebsiella pneumoniae.
  10008..10055   +  polyA_signal   HSV TK poly(A) signal: herpes simplex virus thymidine kinase polyadenylation signal (Cole and Stacy, 1985)
  10146..10162   -  polyA_signal   bGH poly(A) signal (fragment): bovine growth hormone polyadenylation signal
>Addgene plasmid #225517 | plenti-UBC-HA-TMEM230(R78L) | addgene full sequence | sequence record 447629 | Addgene NGS Result
TTGAGATCCTTTTTTTCTGCGCGTAATCTGCTGCTTGCAAACAAAAAAACCACCGCTACCAGCGGTGGTT
TGTTTGCCGGATCAAGAGCTACCAACTCTTTTTCCGAAGGTAACTGGCTTCAGCAGAGCGCAGATACCAA
ATACTGTTCTTCTAGTGTAGCCGTAGTTAGGCCACCACTTCAAGAACTCTGTAGCACCGCCTACATACCT
CGCTCTGCTAATCCTGTTACCAGTGGCTGCTGCCAGTGGCGATAAGTCGTGTCTTACCGGGTTGGACTCA
AGACGATAGTTACCGGATAAGGCGCAGCGGTCGGGCTGAACGGGGGGTTCGTGCACACAGCCCAGCTTGG
AGCGAACGACCTACACCGAACTGAGATACCTACAGCGTGAGCTATGAGAAAGCGCCACGCTTCCCGAAGG
GAGAAAGGCGGACAGGTATCCGGTAAGCGGCAGGGTCGGAACAGGAGAGCGCACGAGGGAGCTTCCAGGG
GGAAACGCCTGGTATCTTTATAGTCCTGTCGGGTTTCGCCACCTCTGACTTGAGCGTCGATTTTTGTGAT
GCTCGTCAGGGGGGCGGAGCCTATGGAAAAACGCCAGCAACGCGGCCTTTTTACGGTTCCTGGCCTTTTG
CTGGCCTTTTGCTCACATGTTCTTTCCTGCGTTATCCCCTGATTCTGTGGATAACCGTATTACCGCCATG
CATTAGTTATTAATAGTAATCAATTACGGGGTCATTAGTTCATAGCCCATATATGGAGTTCCGCGTTACA
TAACTTACGGTAAATGGCCCGCCTGGCTGACCGCCCAACGACCCCCGCCCATTGACGTCAATAATGACGT
ATGTTCCCATAGTAACGCCAATAGGGACTTTCCATTGACGTCAATGGGTGGAGTATTTACGGTAAACTGC
CCACTTGGCAGTACATCAAGTGTATCATATGCCAAGTACGCCCCCTATTGACGTCAATGACGGTAAATGG
CCCGCCTGGCATTATGCCCAGTACATGACCTTATGGGACTTTCCTACTTGGCAGTACATCTACGTATTAG
TCATCGCTATTACCATGGTGATGCGGTTTTGGCAGTACATCAATGGGCGTGGATAGCGGTTTGACTCACG
GGGATTTCCAAGTCTCCACCCCATTGACGTCAATGGGAGTTTGTTTTGGCACCAAAATCAACGGGACTTT
CCAAAATGTCGTAACAACTCCGCCCCATTGACGCAAATGGGCGGTAGGCGTGTACGGTGGGAGGTCTATA
TAAGCAGCGCGTTTTGCCTGTACTGGGTCTCTCTGGTTAGACCAGATCTGAGCCTGGGAGCTCTCTGGCT
AACTAGGGAACCCACTGCTTAAGCCTCAATAAAGCTTGCCTTGAGTGCTTCAAGTAGTGTGTGCCCGTCT
GTTGTGTGACTCTGGTAACTAGAGATCCCTCAGACCCTTTTAGTCAGTGTGGAAAATCTCTAGCAGTGGC
GCCCGAACAGGGACTTGAAAGCGAAAGGGAAACCAGAGGAGCTCTCTCGACGCAGGACTCGGCTTGCTGA
AGCGCGCACGGCAAGAGGCGAGGGGCGGCGACTGGTGAGTACGCCAAAAATTTTGACTAGCGGAGGCTAG
AAGGAGAGAGATGGGTGCGAGAGCGTCAGTATTAAGCGGGGGAGAATTAGATCGCGATGGGAAAAAATTC
GGTTAAGGCCAGGGGGAAAGAAAAAATATAAATTAAAACATATAGTATGGGCAAGCAGGGAGCTAGAACG
ATTCGCAGTTAATCCTGGCCTGTTAGAAACATCAGAAGGCTGTAGACAAATACTGGGACAGCTACAACCA
TCCCTTCAGACAGGATCAGAAGAACTTAGATCATTATATAATACAGTAGCAACCCTCTATTGTGTGCATC
AAAGGATAGAGATAAAAGACACCAAGGAAGCTTTAGACAAGATAGAGGAAGAGCAAAACAAAAGTAAGAC
CACCGCACAGCAAGCGGCCGGCCGCTGATCTTCAGACCTGGAGGAGGAGATATGAGGGACAATTGGAGAA
GTGAATTATATAAATATAAAGTAGTAAAAATTGAACCATTAGGAGTAGCACCCACCAAGGCAAAGAGAAG
AGTGGTGCAGAGAGAAAAAAGAGCAGTGGGAATAGGAGCTTTGTTCCTTGGGTTCTTGGGAGCAGCAGGA
AGCACTATGGGCGCAGCGTCAATGACGCTGACGGTACAGGCCAGACAATTATTGTCTGGTATAGTGCAGC
AGCAGAACAATTTGCTGAGGGCTATTGAGGCGCAACAGCATCTGTTGCAACTCACAGTCTGGGGCATCAA
GCAGCTCCAGGCAAGAATCCTGGCTGTGGAAAGATACCTAAAGGATCAACAGCTCCTGGGGATTTGGGGT
TGCTCTGGAAAACTCATTTGCACCACTGCTGTGCCTTGGAATGCTAGTTGGAGTAATAAATCTCTGGAAC
AGATTTGGAATCACACGACCTGGATGGAGTGGGACAGAGAAATTAACAATTACACAAGCTTAATACACTC
CTTAATTGAAGAATCGCAAAACCAGCAAGAAAAGAATGAACAAGAATTATTGGAATTAGATAAATGGGCA
AGTTTGTGGAATTGGTTTAACATAACAAATTGGCTGTGGTATATAAAATTATTCATAATGATAGTAGGAG
GCTTGGTAGGTTTAAGAATAGTTTTTGCTGTACTTTCTATAGTGAATAGAGTTAGGCAGGGATATTCACC
ATTATCGTTTCAGACCCACCTCCCAACCCCGAGGGGACCCGACAGGCCCGAAGGAATAGAAGAAGAAGGT
GGAGAGAGAGACAGAGACAGATCCATTCGATTAGTGAACGGATCGGCACTGCGTGCGCCAATTCTGCAGA
CAAATGGCAGTATTCATCCACAATTTTAAAAGAAAAGGGGGGATTGGGGGGTACAGTGCAGGGGAAAGAA
TAGTAGACATAATAGCAACAGACATACAAACTAAAGAATTACAAAAACAAATTACAAAAATTCAAAATTT
TCGGGTTTATTACAGGGACAGCAGAGATCCAGTTTGGTTAGTACCGGGCCCGCTCTAGCCCTAGATTTAA
CCCAACAGAAGGCTCGACGCGTGGCCTCCGCGCCGGGTTTTGGCGCCTCCCGCGGGCGCCCCCCTCCTCA
CGGCGAGCGCTGCCACGTCAGACGAAGGGCGCAGCGAGCGTCCTGATCCTTCCGCCCGGACGCTCAGGAC
AGCGGCCCGCTGCTCATAAGACTCGGCCTTAGAACCCCAGTATCAGCAGAAGGACATTTTAGGACGGGAC
TTGGGTGACTCTAGGGCACTGGTTTTCTTTCCAGAGAGCGGAACAGGCGAGGAAAAGTAGTCCCTTCTCG
GCGATTCTGCGGAGGGATCTCCGTGGGGCGGTGAACGCCGATGATTATATAAGGACGCGCCGGGTGTGGC
ACAGCTAGTTCCGTCGCAGCCGGGATTTGGGTCGCGGTTCTTGTTTGTGGATCGCTGTGATCGTCACTTG
GTGAGTAGCGGGCTGCTGGGCTGGCCGGGGCTTTCGTGGCCGCCGGGCCGCTCGGTGGGACGGAAGCGTG
TGGAGAGACCGCCAAGGGCTGTAGTCTGGGTCCGCGAGCAAGGTTGCCCTGAACTGGGGGTTGGGGGGAG
CGCAGCAAAATGGCGGCTGTTCCCGAGTCTTGAATGGAAGACGCTTGTGAGGCGGGCTGTGAGGTCGTTG
AAACAAGGTGGGGGGCATGGTGGGCGGCAAGAACCCAAGGTCTTGAGGCCTTCGCTAATGCGGGAAAGCT
CTTATTCGGGTGAGATGGGCTGGGGCACCATCTGGGGACCCTGACGTGAAGTTTGTCACTGACTGGAGAA
CTCGGTTTGTCGTCTGTTGCGGGGGCGGCAGTTATGGCGGTGCCGTTGGGCAGTGCACCCGTACCTTTGG
GAGCGCGCGCCCTCGTCGTGTCGTGACGTCACCCGTTCTGTTGGCTTATAATGCAGGGTGGGGCCACCTG
CCGGTAGGTGTGCGGTAGGCTTTTCTCCGTCGCAGGACGCAGGGTTCGGGCCTAGGGTAGGCTCTCCTGA
ATCGACAGGCGCCGGACCTCTGGTGAGGGGAGGGATAAGTGAGGCGTCAGTTTCTTTGGTCGGTTTTATG
TACCTATCTTCTTAAGTAGCTGAAGCTCCGGTTTTGAACTATGCGCTCGGGGTTGGCGAGTGTGTTTTGT
GAAGTTTTTTAGGCACCTTTTGAAATGTAATCATTTGGGTCAATATGTAATTTTCAGTGTTAGACTAGTA
AATTGTCCGCTAAATTCTGGCCGTTTTTGGCTTTTTTGTTAGACGCTAGACTGCCGGATCGAATTGTCGA
CGAATTCGGATCCAGATCTGCCACCATGTACCCATACGATGTTCCAGATTACGCTGGCGGAGCTCGAGGT
TATCAAACAAGTTTGTACAAAAAAGCAGGCTCCATGATGCCGTCCCGTACCAACCTGGCTACTGGAATCC
CCAGTAGTAAAGTGAAATATTCAAGGCTCTCCAGCACAGACGATGGCTACATTGACCTTCAGTTTAAGAA
AACCCCTCCTAAGATCCCTTATAAGGCCATCGCACTTGCCACTGTGCTGTTTTTGATTGGCGCCTTTCTC
ATTATTATAGGCTCCCTCCTGCTGTCAGGCTACATCAGCAAAGGGGGGGCAGACCTGGCCGTTCCAGTGC
TGATCATTGGCATTCTGGTGTTCCTACCCGGATTTTACCACCTGCGCATCGCTTACTATGCATCCAAAGG
CTACCGTGGTTACTCCTATGATGACATTCCAGACTTTGATGACTAGTGACCCAGCTTTCTTGTACAAAGT
GGTTCGATAACGAATTCCGCCCCCCCCCCCTAACGTTACTGGCCGAAGCCGCTTGGAATAAGGCCGGTGT
GCGTTTGTCTATATGTTATTTTCCACCATATTGCCGTCTTTTGGCAATGTGAGGGCCGCGTTTAACGAAT
TCTACCGGGTAGGGGAGGCGCTTTTCCCAAGGCAGTCTGGAGCATGCGCTTTAGCAGCCCCGCTGGGCAC
TTGGCGCTACACAAGTGGCCTCTGGCCTCGCACACATTCCACATCCACCGGTAGGCGCCAACCGGCTCCG
TTCTTTGGTGGCCCCTTCGCGCCACCTTCTACTCCTCCCCTAGTCAGGAAGTTCCCCCCCGCCCCGCAGC
TCGCGTCGTGCAGGACGTGACAAATGGAAGTAGCACGTCTCACTAGTCTCGTGCAGATGGACAGCACCGC
TGAGCAATGGAAGCGGGTAGGCCTTTGGGGCAGCGGCCAATAGCAGCTTTGCTCCTTCGCTTTCTGGGCT
CAGAGGCTGGGAAGGGGTGGGTCCGGGGGCGGGCTCAGGGGCGGGCTCAGGGGCGGGGCGGGCGCCCGAA
GGTCCTCCGGAGGCCCGGCATTCTGCACGCTTCAAAAGCGCACGTCTGCCGCGCTGTTCTCCTCTTCCTC
ATCTCCGGGCCTTTCGACCTGCATCCCGCCACCATGAAAAAGCCTGAACTCACCGCGACGTCTGTCGAGA
AGTTTCTGATCGAAAAGTTCGACAGCGTCTCCGACCTGATGCAGCTCTCGGAGGGCGAAGAATCTCGTGC
TTTCAGCTTCGATGTAGGAGGGCGTGGATATGTCCTGCGGGTAAATAGCTGCGCCGATGGTTTCTACAAA
GATCGTTATGTTTATCGGCACTTTGCATCGGCCGCGCTCCCGATTCCGGAAGTGCTTGACATTGGGGAAT
TCAGCGAGAGCCTGACCTATTGCATCTCCCGCCGTGCACAGGGTGTCACGTTGCAAGACCTGCCTGAAAC
CGAACTGCCCGCTGTTCTGCAGCCGGTCGCGGAGGCCATGGATGCGATCGCTGCGGCCGATCTTAGCCAG
ACGAGCGGGTTCGGCCCATTCGGACCGCAAGGAATCGGTCAATACACTACATGGCGTGATTTCATATGCG
CGATTGCTGATCCCCATGTGTATCACTGGCAAACTGTGATGGACGACACCGTCAGTGCGTCCGTCGCGCA
GGCTCTCGATGAGCTGATGCTTTGGGCCGAGGACTGCCCCGAAGTCCGGCACCTCGTGCACGCGGATTTC
GGCTCCAACAATGTCCTGACGGACAATGGCCGCATAACAGCGGTCATTGACTGGAGCGAGGCGATGTTCG
GGGATTCCCAATACGAGGTCGCCAACATCTTCTTCTGGAGGCCGTGGTTGGCTTGTATGGAGCAGCAGAC
GCGCTACTTCGAGCGGAGGCATCCGGAGCTTGCAGGATCGCCGCGGCTCCGGGCGTATATGCTCCGCATT
GGTCTTGACCAACTCTATCAGAGCTTGGTTGACGGCAATTTCGATGATGCAGCTTGGGCGCAGGGTCGAT
GCGACGCAATCGTCCGATCCGGAGCCGGGACTGTCGGGCGTACACAAATCGCCCGCAGAAGCGCGGCCGT
CTGGACCGATGGCTGTGTAGAAGTACTCGCCGATAGTGGAAACCGACGCCCCAGCACTCGTCCGAGGGCA
AAGGAATAGTGTACAAGTAGGAATTCGTCGAGGGACCTAATAACTTCGTATAGCATACATTATACGAAGT
TATACATGTTTAAGGGTTCCGGTTCCACTAGGTACAATTCGATATCAAGCTTATCGATAATCAACCTCTG
GATTACAAAATTTGTGAAAGATTGACTGGTATTCTTAACTATGTTGCTCCTTTTACGCTATGTGGATACG
CTGCTTTAATGCCTTTGTATCATGCTATTGCTTCCCGTATGGCTTTCATTTTCTCCTCCTTGTATAAATC
CTGGTTGCTGTCTCTTTATGAGGAGTTGTGGCCCGTTGTCAGGCAACGTGGCGTGGTGTGCACTGTGTTT
GCTGACGCAACCCCCACTGGTTGGGGCATTGCCACCACCTGTCAGCTCCTTTCCGGGACTTTCGCTTTCC
CCCTCCCTATTGCCACGGCGGAACTCATCGCCGCCTGCCTTGCCCGCTGCTGGACAGGGGCTCGGCTGTT
GGGCACTGACAATTCCGTGGTGTTGTCGGGGAAATCATCGTCCTTTCCTTGGCTGCTCGCCTGTGTTGCC
ACCTGGATTCTGCGCGGGACGTCCTTCTGCTACGTCCCTTCGGCCCTCAATCCAGCGGACCTTCCTTCCC
GCGGCCTGCTGCCGGCTCTGCGGCCTCTTCCGCGTCTTCGCCTTCGCCCTCAGACGAGTCGGATCTCCCT
TTGGGCCGCCTCCCCGCATCGATACCGTCGACCTCGATCGAGACCTAGAAAAACATGGAGCAATCACAAG
TAGCAATACAGCAGCTACCAATGCTGATTGTGCCTGGCTAGAAGCACAAGAGGAGGAGGAGGTGGGTTTT
CCAGTCACACCTCAGGTACCTTTAAGACCAATGACTTACAAGGCAGCTGTAGATCTTAGCCACTTTTTAA
AAGAAAAGGGGGGACTGGAAGGGCTAATTCACTCCCAACGAAGACAAGATCTGCTTTTTGCTTGTACTGG
GTCTCTCTGGTTAGACCAGATCTGAGCCTGGGAGCTCTCTGGCTAACTAGGGAACCCACTGCTTAAGCCT
CAATAAAGCTTGCCTTGAGTGCTTCAAGTAGTGTGTGCCCGTCTGTTGTGTGACTCTGGTAACTAGAGAT
CCCTCAGACCCTTTTAGTCAGTGTGGAAAATCTCTAGCAGTAGTAGTTCATGTCATCTTATTATTCAGTA
TTTATAACTTGCAAAGAAATGAATATCAGAGAGTGAGAGGAACTTGTTTATTGCAGCTTATAATGGTTAC
AAATAAAGCAATAGCATCACAAATTTCACAAATAAAGCATTTTTTTCACTGCATTCTAGTTGTGGTTTGT
CCAAACTCATCAATGTATCTTATCATGTCTGGCTCTAGCTATCCCGCCCCTAACTCCGCCCATCCCGCCC
CTAACTCCGCCCAGTTCCGCCCATTCTCCGCCCCATGGCTGACTAATTTTTTTTATTTATGCAGAGGCCG
AGGCCGCCTCGGCCTCTGAGCTATTCCAGAAGTAGTGAGGAGGCTTTTTTGGAGGCCTAGGGACGTACCC
AATTCGCCCTATAGTGAGTCGTATTAGCATGTGAGCAAAAGGCCAGCATAAATCAAAAGAATAGACCGAG
ATAGGGT
[37 nt withheld, positions 8128-8164]
AAAGAACGTGGACTCCAACGTCAAAGG
[49 nt withheld, positions 8192-8240]
T
[91 nt withheld, positions 8242-8332]
G
[124 nt withheld, positions 8334-8457]
CAGGTGGCACTTTTCGGGGAAATGTGCGCGGAACCCCTATTTGTTTATTTTTCTAAATACATTCAAATAT
GTATCCGCTCATGAGACAATAACCCTGATAAATGCTTCAATAATATTGAAAAAGGAAGAGTCCTGAGGCG
GAAAGAACCAGCTGTGGAATGTGTGTCAGTTAGGGTGTGGAAAGTCCCCAGGCTCCCCAGCAGGCAGAAG
TATGCAAAGCATGCATCTCAATTAGTCAGCAACCAGGTGTGGAAAGTCCCCAGGCTCCCCAGCAGGCAGA
AGTATGCAAAGCATGCATCTCAATTAGTCAGCAACCATAGTCCCGCCCCTAACTCCGCCCATCCCGCCCC
TAACTCCGCCCAGTTCCGCCCATTCTCCGCCCCATGGCTGACTAATTTTTTTTATTTATGCAGAGGCCGA
GGCCGCCTCGGCCTCTGAGCTATTCCAGAAGTAGTGAGGAGGCTTTTTTGGAGGCCTAGGCTTTTGCAAA
GATCGATCAAGAGACAGGATGAGGATCGTTTCGCATGATTGAACAAGATGGATTGCACGCAGGTTCTCCG
GCCGCTTGGGTGGAGAGGCTATTCGGCTATGACTGGGCACAACAGACAATCGGCTGCTCTGATGCCGCCG
TGTTCCGGCTGTCAGCGCAGGGGCGCCCGGTTCTTTTTGTCAAGACCGACCTGTCCGGTGCCCTGAATGA
ACTGCAAGACGAGGCAGCGCGGCTATCGTGGCTGGCCACGACGGGCGTTCCTTGCGCAGCTGTGCTCGAC
GTTGTCACTGAAGCGGGAAGGGACTGGCTGCTATTGGGCGAAGTGCCGGGGCAGGATCTCCTGTCATCTC
ACCTTGCTCCTGCCGAGAAAGTATCCATCATGGCTGATGCAATGCGGCGGCTGCATACGCTTGATCCGGC
TACCTGCCCATTCGACCACCAAGCGAAACATCGCATCGAGCGAGCACGTACTCGGATGGAAGCCGGTCTT
GTCGATCAGGATGATCTGGACGAAGAGCATCAGGGGCTCGCGCCAGCCGAACTGTTCGCCAGGCTCAAGG
CGAGCATGCCCGACGGCGAGGATCTCGTCGTGACCCATGGCGATGCCTGCTTGCCGAATATCATGGTGGA
AAATGGCCGCTTTTCTGGATTCATCGACTGTGGCCGGCTGGGTGTGGCGGACCGCTATCAGGACATAGCG
TTGGCTACCCGTGATATTGCTGAAGAGCTTGGCGGCGAATGGGCTGACCGCTTCCTCGTGCTTTACGGTA
TCGCCGCTCCCGATTCGCAGCGCATCGCCTTCTATCGCCTTCTTGACGAGTTCTTCTGAGCGGGACTCTG
GGGTTCGAAATGACCGACCAAGCGACGCCCAACCTGCCATCACGAGATTTCGATTCCACCGCCGCCTTCT
ATGAAAGGTTGGGCTTCGGAATCGTTTTCCGGGACGCCGGCTGGATGATCCTCCAGCGCGGGGATCTCAT
GCTGGAGTTCTTCGCCCACCCTAGGGGGAGGCTAACTGAAACACGGAAGGAGACAATACCGGAAGGAACC
CGCGCTATGACGGCAATAAAAAGACAGAATAAAACGCACGGTGTTGGGTCGTTTGTTCATAAACGCGGGG
TTCGGTCCCAGGGCTGGCACTCTGTCGATACCCCACCGAGACCCCATTGGGGCCAATACGCCCGCGTTTC
TTCCTTTTCCCCACCCCACCCCCCAAGTTCGGGTGAAGGCCCAGGGCTCGCAGCCAACGTCGGGGCGGCA
GGCCCTGCCATAGCCTCAGGTTACTCATATATACTTTAGATTGATTTAAAACTTCATTTTTAATTTAAAA
GGATCTAGGTGAAGATCCTTTTTGATAATCTCATGACCAAAATCCCTTAACGTGAGTTTTCGTTCCACTG
AGCGTCAGACCCCGTAGAAAAGATCAAAGGATCTTC
